Addgene plasmid #154738: pEPYC1CB0491
Purpose: MoClo Level 1 luciferase reporter
Depositing lab: Nicola Patron. Depositing organization: Earlham Institute. Publication: Rational design of minimal synthetic promoters for plants. Cai YM, Kallam K, Tidd H, Gendarini G, Salzman A, Patron NJ. Nucleic Acids Res. 2020 Aug 28. pii: 5897334. doi: 10.1093/nar/gkaa682. PubMed 32856047.
Backbone
  Vector backbone: pICH47732
  Vector type: Synthetic Biology
Growth in bacteria
  Bacterial resistance: Ampicillin, 100 μg/mL
  Growth temperature: 37°C
  Growth strain: NEB Stable
  Copy number: High Copy
Gene/Insert
  Gene/Insert name: MinSyn_123 Firefly luciferase expression cassette [MinSyn_123::TMV::LucF::Flag::ocsT]
  Species: Synthetic
  Cloning method: Restriction Enzyme; 5′ cloning site BsaI (destroyed during cloning); 3′ cloning site BsaI (destroyed during cloning)
Terms and licenses: Academic/Nonprofit Terms; Industry Terms: Not Available to Industry
Depositor comments: Please visit https://www.biorxiv.org/content/10.1101/2020.05.14.095406v1 for bioRxiv preprint.
How to cite: pEPYC1CB0491 was a gift from Nicola Patron (Addgene plasmid # 154738 ; http://n2t.net/addgene:154738 ; RRID:Addgene_154738)
