[The description below was written by a language model from this plasmid's Addgene catalogue record and pLannotate feature annotations shown in this document.]
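Description:
pEPYC1CB0491 is a MoClo (Golden Gate modular cloning) Level 1 plasmid built in the pICH47732 acceptor backbone, carrying a single plant transcription unit that reports the activity of a synthetic promoter through firefly luciferase. The backbone is a binary-type vector. Nopaline-type left and right T-DNA border repeats flank the cassette. The plasmid also carries a broad-host-range incP oriV with its trfA replication initiator, alongside a high-copy ColE1/pUC-type origin for propagation in E. coli. Selection in bacteria is by ampicillin through the β-lactamase gene and its native promoter. A very short TetR fragment annotated next to trfA appears to be a backbone remnant rather than a functional gene. The cassette was assembled through BsaI sites that were destroyed during cloning, as is usual for Golden Gate assembly.

The insert is recorded as MinSyn_123::TMV::LucF::Flag::ocsT. MinSyn_123 is a minimal synthetic plant promoter. The annotation software does not recognise it as a whole and flags only a small fragment matching the CaMV 35S promoter in that region, which may correspond to a core promoter element, although the record does not spell out the promoter's composition. Downstream lies the tobacco mosaic virus Ω leader, a 5' translational enhancer, followed by the firefly luciferase (luc+) coding sequence. The catalogue entry lists a Flag tag after luciferase, which is not annotated separately in the feature table. Transcription ends at the octopine synthase terminator. The construct serves as a luciferase reporter for quantifying the strength of this rationally designed promoter in plant cells. As a Level 1 module, it can also be combined with other transcription units into higher-level multigene assemblies.
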