Features (pLannotate 1.2.2; 12 found; start..end, strand, type, name):
     42..66      +  misc_feature   RB T-DNA repeat: right border repeat from nopaline C58 T-DNA
    178..198     -  CDS            TetR (fragment): tetracycline resistance regulatory protein; tetR
    225..1370    -  CDS            trfA: TRFA_ECOLX - Experimental evidence at protein level: Swiss-Prot protein existence level 1. Also involved in plasmid copy number control, promoting intermolecular coupling of protein bound iterons at oriV, which inhibits replication initiation. From Escherichia coli.
   1706..2294    -  rep_origin     ori: high-copy-number ColE1/pMB1/pBR322/pUC origin of replication
   2465..3325    -  CDS            AmpR: β-lactamase; bla; confers resistance to ampicillin, carbenicillin, and related antibiotics
   3326..3430    -  promoter       AmpR promoter: bla
   3517..4148    -  rep_origin     oriV: incP origin of replication
   4240..4264    +  misc_feature   LB T-DNA repeat: left border repeat from nopaline C58 T-DNA
   4636..4658    +  promoter       CaMV 35S promoter (fragment): strong constitutive promoter from cauliflower mosaic virus
   4746..4801    +  misc_feature   TMV Ω: translational enhancer from the tobacco mosaic virus 5'-leader sequence (Gallie et al., 1988)
   4803..6452    +  CDS            luciferase: firefly luciferase; luc+; enhanced luc+ version of the luciferase gene
   6550..7257    +  terminator     OCS terminator: octopine synthase terminator
>Addgene plasmid #154738 | pEPYC1CB0491 | depositor full sequence | sequence record 299672 | pEPYC1CB0491 sequence 7264 bps
GCAATTGTCTTCTGCACGAAGTGGTTTAAACTATCAGTGTTTGACAGGATATATTGGCGGGTAAACCTAA
GAGAAAAGAGCGTTTATTAGAATAATCGGATATTTAAAAGGGCGTGAAAAGGTTTATCCGTTCGTCCATT
TGTATGTGCATGCCAACCACAGGGTTCCCCAGATCAGGCGCTGGCTGCTGAACCCCCAGCCGGAACTGAC
CCCACAAGGCCCTAGCGTTTGCAATGCACCAGGTCATCATTGACCCAGGCGTGTTCCACCAGGCCGCTGC
CTCGCAACTCTTCGCAGGCTTCGCCGACCTGCTCGCGCCACTTCTTCACGCGGGTGGAATCCGATCCGCA
CATGAGGCGGAAGGTTTCCAGCTTGAGCGGGTACGGCTCCCGGTGCGAGCTGAAATAGTCGAACATCCGT
CGGGCCGTCGGCGACAGCTTGCGGTACTTCTCCCATATGAATTTCGTGTAGTGGTCGCCAGCAAACAGCA
CGACGATTTCCTCGTCGATCAGGACCTGGCAACGGGACGTTTTCTTGCCACGGTCCAGGACGCGGAAGCG
GTGCAGCAGCGACACCGATTCCAGGTGCCCAACGCGGTCGGACGTGAAGCCCATCGCCGTCGCCTGTAGG
CGCGACAGGCATTCCTCGGCCTTCGTGTAATACCGGCCATTGATCGACCAGCCCAGGTCCTGGCAAAGCT
CGTAGAACGTGAAGGTGATCGGCTCGCCGATAGGGGTGCGCTTCGCGTACTCCAACACCTGCTGCCACAC
CAGTTCGTCATCGTCGGCCCGCAGCTCGACGCCGGTGTAGGTGATCTTCACGTCCTTGTTGACGTGGAAA
ATGACCTTGTTTTGCAGCGCCTCGCGCGGGATTTTCTTGTTGCGCGTGGTGAACAGGGCAGAGCGGGCCG
TGTCGTTTGGCATCGCTCGCATCGTGTCCGGCCACGGCGCAATATCGAACAAGGAAAGCTGCATTTCCTT
GATCTGCTGCTTCGTGTGTTTCAGCAACGCGGCCTGCTTGGCCTCGCTGACCTGTTTTGCCAGGTCCTCG
CCGGCGGTTTTTCGCTTCTTGGTCGTCATAGTTCCTCGCGTGTCGATGGTCATCGACTTCGCCAAACCTG
CCGCCTCCTGTTCAAGACGACGCGAACGCTCCACGGCGGCCGATGGCGCGGGCAGGGCAGGGGGAGCCAG
TTGCACGCTGTCGCGCTCGATCTTGGCCGTAGCTTGCTGGACCATCGAGCCGACGGACTGGAAGGTTTCG
CGGGGCGCACGCATGACGGTGCGGCTTGCGATGGTTTCGGCATCCTCGGCGGAAAACCCCGCGTCGATCA
GTTCTTGCCTGTATGCCTTCCGGTCAAACGTCCGATTCATTCACCCTCCTTGCGGGATTGCCCCGACTCA
CGCCGGGGCAATGTGCCCTTATTCCTGATTTGACCCGCCTGGTGCCTTGGTGTCCAGATAATCCACCTTA
TCGGCAATGAAGTCGGTCCCGTAGACCGTCTGGCCGTCCTTCTCGTACTTGGTATTCCGAATCTTGCCCT
GCACGAATACCAGCGACCCCTTGCCCAAATACTTGCCGTGGGCCTCGGCCTGAGAGCCAAAACACTTGAT
GCGGAAGAAGTCGGTGCGCTCCTGCTTGTCGCCGGCATCGTTGCGCCACATCTAGGATCTGCCAGGAACC
GTAAAAAGGCCGCGTTGCTGGCGTTTTTCCATAGGCTCCGCCCCCCTGACGAGCATCACAAAAATCGACG
CTCAAGTCAGAGGTGGCGAAACCCGACAGGACTATAAAGATACCAGGCGTTTCCCCCTGGAAGCTCCCTC
GTGCGCTCTCCTGTTCCGACCCTGCCGCTTACCGGATACCTGTCCGCCTTTCTCCCTTCGGGAAGCGTGG
CGCTTTCTCATAGCTCACGCTGTAGGTATCTCAGTTCGGTGTAGGTCGTTCGCTCCAAGCTGGGCTGTGT
GCACGAACCCCCCGTTCAGCCCGACCGCTGCGCCTTATCCGGTAACTATCGTCTTGAGTCCAACCCGGTA
AGACACGACTTATCGCCACTGGCAGCAGCCACTGGTAACAGGATTAGCAGAGCGAGGTATGTAGGCGGTG
CTACAGAGTTCTTGAAGTGGTGGCCTAACTACGGCTACACTAGAAGAACAGTATTTGGTATCTGCGCTCT
GCTGAAGCCAGTTACCTTCGGAAAAAGAGTTGGTAGCTCTTGATCCGGCAAACAAACCACCGCTGGTAGC
GGTGGTTTTTTTGTTTGCAAGCAGCAGATTACGCGCAGAAAAAAAGGATCTCAAGAAGATCCTTTGATCT
TTTCTACGGGGTCTGACGCTCAGTGGAACGAAAACTCACGTTAAGGGATTTTGGTCATGAGATTATCAAA
AAGGATCTTCACCTAGATCCTTTTAAATTAAAAATGAAGTTTTAAATCAATCTAAAGTATATATGAGTAA
ACTTGGTCTGACAGTTACCAATGCTTAATCAGTGAGGCACCTATCTCAGCGATCTGTCTATTTCGTTCAT
CCATAGTTGCCTGACTCCCCGTCGTGTAGATAACTACGATACGGGAGGGCTTACCATCTGGCCCCAGTGC
TGCAATGATACCGCGAGAACCACGCTCACCGGCTCCAGATTTATCAGCAATAAACCAGCCAGCCGGAAGG
GCCGAGCGCAGAAGTGGTCCTGCAACTTTATCCGCCTCCATCCAGTCTATTAATTGTTGCCGGGAAGCTA
GAGTAAGTAGTTCGCCAGTTAATAGTTTGCGCAACGTTGTTGCCATTGCTACAGGCATCGTGGTGTCACG
CTCGTCGTTTGGTATGGCTTCATTCAGCTCCGGTTCCCAACGATCAAGGCGAGTTACATGATCCCCCATG
TTGTGCAAAAAAGCGGTTAGCTCCTTCGGTCCTCCGATCGTTGTCAGAAGTAAGTTGGCCGCAGTGTTAT
CACTCATGGTTATGGCAGCACTGCATAATTCTCTTACTGTCATGCCATCCGTAAGATGCTTTTCTGTGAC
TGGTGAGTACTCAACCAAGTCATTCTGAGAATAGTGTATGCGGCGACCGAGTTGCTCTTGCCCGGCGTCA
ATACGGGATAATACCGCGCCACATAGCAGAACTTTAAAAGTGCTCATCATTGGAAAACGTTCTTCGGGGC
GAAAACTCTCAAGGATCTTACCGCTGTTGAGATCCAGTTCGATGTAACCCACTCGTGCACCCAACTGATC
TTCAGCATCTTTTACTTTCACCAGCGTTTCTGGGTGAGCAAAAACAGGAAGGCAAAATGCCGCAAAAAAG
GGAATAAGGGCGACACGGAAATGTTGAATACTCATACTCTTCCTTTTTCAATATTATTGAAGCATTTATC
AAGGTTATTGTCTCATGAGCGGATACATATTTGAATGTATTTAGAAAAATAAACAAATAGGGGTTCCGCG
CACGAATTGGCCAGCGCTGCCATTTTTGGGGTGAGGCCGTTCGCGGCCGAGGGGCGCAGCCCCTGGGGGG
ATGGGAGGCCCGCGTTAGCGGGCCGGGAGGGTTCGAGAAGGGGGGGCACCCCCCTTCGGCGTGCGCGGTC
ACGCGCACAGGGCGCAGCCCTGGTTAAAAACAAGGTTTATAAATATTGGTTTAAAAGCAGGTTAAAAGAC
AGGTTAGCGGTGGCCGAAAAACGGGCGGAAACCCTTGCAAATGCTGGATTTTCTGCCTGTGGACAGCCCC
TCAAATGTCAATAGGTGCGCCCCTCATCTGTCAGCACTCTGCCCCTCAAGTGTCAAGGATCGCGCCCCTC
ATCTGTCAGTAGTCGCGCCCCTCAAGTGTCAATACCGCAGGGCACTTATCCCCAGGCTTGTCCACATCAT
CTGTGGGAAACTCGCGTAAAATCAGGCGTTTTCGCCGATTTGCGAGGCTGGCCAGCTCCACGTCGCCGGC
CGAAATCGAGCCTGCCCCTCATCTGTCAACGCCGCGCCGGGTGAGTCGGCCCCTCAAGTGTCAACGTCCG
CCCCTCATCTGTCAGTGAGGGCCAAGTTTTCCGCGAGGTATCCACAACGCCGGCGGCCGCGGTGTCTCGC
ACACGGCTTCGACGGCGTTTCTGGCGCGTTTGCAGGGCCATAGACGGCCGCCAGCCCAGCGGCGAGGGCA
ACCAGCCCGGTGAGCGTCGCAAAGGAGATCCTGATCTGACTGATGGGCTGCCTGTATCGAGTGGTGATTT
TGTGCCGAGCTGCCGGTCGGGGAGCTGTTGGCTGGCTGGTGGCAGGATATATTGTGGTGTAAACAAATTG
ACGCTTAGACAACTTAATAACACATTGCGGACGTTTTTAATGTACTGGGGTGGATGCAGTGGGCCCCACT
CTGTGAAGACAATGCCGAATTCGGATCCGGAGGGAGGCGTGTCGTTTTAGTGAGGAAGATTGATGAAAAG
TCAAAAACAAAAATCAATTATCACTGCTAGGAAACCATTATTGCGACAAAACTGGTACTTTCAGAAGATC
AAAGGGCTATAGGAGGACTCCATCAACAAATAATCCAAGTAAGCTAGGAGGACCGATGCTGATGCTTTGT
CAAAAGCTAAAAAAGATGATGCCTGCTAGGAGGACCGATGCCAAATATTTCTTGTGCACTGGTGGAGCAC
GACAGACCTCTACAAACTGACGTAAGGGATGACGCACACCTAACCACGTCTACAACCTCTATATAAGGTT
TTGCTATTCATTGAAAGCAGTAGTGACTGATTTGTATATATACTGTATTTTTACAACAATTACCAACAAC
AACAAACAACAAACAACATTACAATTACTATTTACAATTACAATGGAGGACGCCAAAAACATAAAGAAAG
GCCCGGCGCCATTCTATCCGCTGGAAGATGGAACCGCTGGAGAGCAACTGCATAAGGCTATGAAGAGATA
CGCCCTGGTTCCTGGAACAATTGCTTTTACAGATGCACATATCGAGGTGGACATCACTTACGCTGAGTAC
TTCGAAATGTCCGTTCGGTTGGCAGAAGCTATGAAACGATATGGGCTGAATACAAATCACAGAATCGTCG
TATGCAGTGAAAACTCTCTTCAATTCTTTATGCCGGTGTTGGGCGCGTTATTTATCGGAGTTGCAGTTGC
GCCCGCGAACGACATTTATAATGAACGTGAATTGCTCAACAGTATGGGCATTTCGCAGCCTACCGTGGTG
TTCGTTTCCAAAAAGGGGTTGCAAAAAATTTTGAACGTGCAAAAAAAGCTCCCAATCATCCAAAAAATTA
TTATCATGGATTCTAAAACGGATTACCAGGGATTTCAGTCGATGTACACGTTCGTCACATCTCATCTACC
TCCCGGTTTTAATGAATACGATTTTGTGCCAGAGTCCTTCGATAGGGACAAGACAATTGCACTGATCATG
AACTCCTCTGGATCTACTGGTCTGCCTAAAGGTGTCGCTCTGCCTCATAGAACTGCCTGCGTGAGATTCT
CGCATGCCAGAGATCCTATTTTTGGCAATCAAATCATTCCGGATACTGCGATTTTAAGTGTTGTTCCATT
CCATCACGGTTTTGGAATGTTTACTACACTCGGATATTTGATATGTGGATTTCGAGTCGTCTTAATGTAT
AGATTTGAAGAAGAACTGTTTCTGAGGAGCCTTCAGGATTACAAGATTCAAAGTGCGCTGCTGGTGCCAA
CCCTATTCTCCTTCTTCGCCAAAAGCACTCTGATTGACAAATACGATTTATCTAATTTACACGAAATTGC
TTCTGGTGGCGCTCCCCTCTCTAAGGAAGTCGGGGAAGCGGTTGCCAAGAGGTTCCATCTGCCAGGTATC
AGGCAAGGATATGGGCTCACTGAGACTACATCAGCTATTCTGATTACACCCGAGGGGGATGATAAACCGG
GCGCGGTCGGTAAAGTTGTTCCATTTTTTGAAGCGAAGGTTGTGGATCTGGATACCGGGAAAACGCTGGG
CGTTAATCAAAGAGGCGAACTGTGTGTGAGAGGTCCTATGATTATGTCCGGTTATGTAAACAATCCGGAA
GCGACCAACGCCTTGATTGACAAGGATGGATGGCTACATTCTGGAGACATAGCTTACTGGGACGAGGACG
AACACTTCTTCATCGTTGACCGCCTGAAGTCTCTGATTAAGTACAAAGGCTATCAGGTGGCTCCCGCTGA
ATTGGAATCCATCTTGCTCCAACACCCCAACATCTTCGACGCAGGTGTCGCAGGTCTGCCCGACGATGAC
GCCGGTGAACTTCCCGCCGCCGTTGTTGTTTTGGAGCACGGAAAGACGATGACGGAAAAAGAGATCGTGG
ATTACGTCGCCAGTCAAGTAACAACCGCGAAAAAGTTGCGCGGAGGAGTTGTGTTTGTGGACGAAGTACC
GAAAGGTCTTACCGGAAAACTCGACGCAAGAAAAATCAGAGAGATCCTCATAAAGGCCAAGAAGGGCGGA
AAGATCGCCGTGGGTTCGGATTATAAGGACCATGACGGAGACTATAAGGACCATGACCTCGACGCTGCAG
CAGCGGATTATAAGGACGATGACGATAAGTGAGCTTGTCCTGCTTTAATGAGATATGCGAGAAGCCTATG
ATCGCATGATATTTGCTTTCAATTCTGTTGTGCACGTTGTAAAAAACCTGAGCATGTGTAGCTCAGATCC
TTACCGCCGGTTTCGGTTCATTCTAATGAATATATCACCCGTTACTATCGTATTTTTATGAATAATATTC
TCCGTTCAATTTACTGATTGTACCCTACTACTTATATGTACAATATTAAAATGAAAACAATATATTGTGC
TGAATAGGTTTATAGCGACATCTATGATAGAGCGCCACAATAACAAACAATTGCGTTTTATTATTACAAA
TCCAATTTTAAAAAAAGCGGCAGAACCGGTCAAACCTAAAAGACTGATTACATAAATCTTATTCAAATTT
CAAAAGTGCCCCAGGGGCTAGTATCTACGACACACCGAGCGGCGAACTAATAACGCTCACTGAAGGGAAC
TCCGGTTCCCCGCCGGCGCGCATGGGTGAGATTCCTTGAAGTTGAGTATTGGCCGTCCGCTCTACCGAAA
GTTACGGGCACCATTCAACCCGGTCCAGCACGGCGGCCGGGTAACCGACTTGCTGCCCCGAGAATTATGC
AGCATTTTTTTGGTGTATGTGGGCCCCAAATGAAGTGCAGGTCAAACCTTGACAGTGACGACAAATCGTT
GGGCGGGTCCAGGGCGAATTTTGCGACAACATGTCGAGGCTCAGCAGGACCGCT
